Addgene plasmid #75299: His6TEV-UbG76C
Purpose: Bacteria expression plasmid for Ubiquitin G76C with removable His6 tag by TEV protease
Depositing lab: Cynthia Wolberger. Depositing organization: Johns Hopkins University and School of Medicine. Publication: Structural basis for histone H2B deubiquitination by the SAGA DUB module. Morgan MT, Haj-Yahya M, Ringel AE, Bandi P, Brik A, Wolberger C. Science. 2016 Feb 12;351(6274):725-8. doi: 10.1126/science.aac5681. PubMed 26912860.
Backbone
  Vector backbone: pET3a
  Backbone manufacturer: Novagen
  Backbone size w/o insert (bp): 4640
  Total vector size (bp): 4910
  Vector type: Bacterial Expression
Growth in bacteria
  Bacterial resistance: Ampicillin, 100 μg/mL
  Growth temperature: 37°C
  Growth strain: DH5alpha
  Copy number: Low Copy
Gene/Insert
  Gene/Insert name: human Ubiquitin mutant G76 to C
  Species: H. sapiens (human)
  Insert size (bp): 270
  Mutation: changed Glycine 76 to Cystine
  Promoter: T7
  Tag / fusion protein: His (N terminal on insert)
  Cloning method: Gibson Cloning
  Sequencing primers: 5′ T7; 3′ T7term
Terms and licenses: Academic/Nonprofit Terms; Industry Terms: Not Available to Industry
How to cite: His6TEV-UbG76C was a gift from Cynthia Wolberger (Addgene plasmid # 75299 ; http://n2t.net/addgene:75299 ; RRID:Addgene_75299)
