[The description below was written by a language model from this plasmid's Addgene catalogue record and pLannotate feature annotations shown in this document.]
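Description:
His6TEV-UbG76C is a bacterial expression plasmid for producing human ubiquitin in which the C-terminal glycine 76 is replaced by cysteine. The catalogue lists the backbone as pET3a, with a total size of about 4.9 kb. The sequenced record is about 5.9 kb, however, and contains a lac operator next to the T7 promoter plus a lacI gene with its own promoter. A plain pET3a would lack these elements, so the actual backbone looks more like a T7lac-type pET vector. The record does not explain this discrepancy. The plasmid replicates from a pBR322-type ColE1 origin accompanied by rop and the bom region, in keeping with its listed low copy number. Selection is with ampicillin through the β-lactamase gene. Several fragments of the tetracycline resistance gene remain as interrupted pBR322 leftovers and are not expected to be functional.

The expression cassette runs from the T7 promoter and lac operator through the T7 gene 10 ribosome binding site. This is followed by an N-terminal His6 tag, a TEV protease cleavage site and the ubiquitin coding sequence, and the cassette ends at the T7 terminator. A short fragment annotated as a T7 gene 10-derived tag lies between the ubiquitin sequence and the terminator and is probably residual vector sequence. Transcription requires a host that supplies T7 RNA polymerase, and the lac repressor/operator pair makes expression IPTG-inducible. The His6 tag allows metal-affinity purification, and TEV cleavage then removes it from the ubiquitin. The introduced C-terminal cysteine provides a unique thiol, as wild-type ubiquitin has no cysteines. Such a thiol is commonly used for chemical conjugation or crosslinking, and the associated publication concerns H2B deubiquitination by the SAGA DUB module. The record itself does not specify how the protein was used.
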