Features (pLannotate 1.2.2; 21 found; start..end, strand, type, name):
     10..38      +  promoter       tet promoter: E. coli promoter for tetracycline efflux protein gene
     86..190     +  CDS            TcR (fragment): tetracycline efflux protein; tet; confers resistance to tetracycline
    213..260     -  terminator     T7 terminator: transcription terminator for bacteriophage T7 RNA polymerase
    268..317     -  CDS            SET1 (fragment): solubility-enhancement tag derived from T7 phage gene 10B
    334..522     -  CDS            UBIQ_LUMTE: Experimental evidence at protein level: Swiss-Prot protein existence level 1. Ubiquitin exists either covalently attached to another protein, or free (unanchored). When covalently bound, it is conjugated to target proteins via an isopeptide bond either as a monomer (monoubiquitin), a polymer linked via different Lys residues of the ubiquitin (polyubiquitin chains) or a linear polymer linked via the initiator Met of the ubiquitin (linear polyubiquitin chains). Polyubiquitin chains, when attached to a target protein, have different functions depending on the Lys residue of the ubiquitin that is
    565..585     -  CDS            TEV site: tobacco etch virus (TEV) protease recognition and cleavage site
    608..624     -  CDS            capTEV™ (fragment): composite tag for in vivo biotinylation, TEV protease cleavage, and 6xHis tagging
    643..665     -  RBS            RBS: efficient ribosome binding site from bacteriophage T7 gene 10 (Olins and Rangwala, 1989)
    680..704     -  protein_bind   lac operator: The lac repressor binds to the lac operator to inhibit transcription in E. coli. This inhibition can be relieved by adding lactose or isopropyl-β-D-thiogalactopyranoside (IPTG). lac repressor encoded by lacI
    705..723     -  promoter       T7 promoter: promoter for bacteriophage T7 RNA polymerase
    745..1024    +  CDS            TcR (fragment): tetracycline efflux protein; tet; confers resistance to tetracycline
   1032..1109    +  promoter       lacI promoter: lacI
   1110..2192    +  CDS            lacI: lac repressor; lacI; The lac repressor binds to the lac operator to inhibit transcription in E. coli. This inhibition can be relieved by adding lactose or isopropyl-β-D-thiogalactopyranoside (IPTG).
   2205..2226    +  protein_bind   CAP binding site: CAP binding activates transcription in the presence of cAMP. E. coli catabolite activator protein
   2241..2865    +  CDS            TcR (fragment): tetracycline efflux protein; tet; confers resistance to tetracycline
   3107..3487    -  CDS            YPB1_ECOLX: Protein predicted: Swiss-Prot protein existence level 4. From Escherichia coli.
   3504..3695    +  CDS            rop: Rop protein, which maintains plasmids at low copy number; rop
   3797..3936    +  misc_feature   bom: basis of mobility region from pBR322
   4122..4710    -  rep_origin     ori: high-copy-number ColE1/pMB1/pBR322/pUC origin of replication
   4881..5741    -  CDS            AmpR: β-lactamase; bla; confers resistance to ampicillin, carbenicillin, and related antibiotics
   5742..5846    -  promoter       AmpR promoter: bla
>Addgene plasmid #75299 | His6TEV-UbG76C | addgene full sequence | sequence record 442175 | Addgene NGS Result
TTCTCATGTTTGACAGCTTATCATCGATAAGCTTTAATGCGGTAGTTTATCACAGTTAAATTGCTAACGC
AGTCAGGCACCGTGTATGAAATCTAACAATGCGCTCATCGTCATCCTCGGCACCGTCACCCTGGATGCTG
TAGGCATAGGCTTGGTTATGCCGGTACTGCCGGGCCTCTTGCGGGATATCCGGATATAGTTCCTCCTTTC
AGCAAAAAACCCCTCAAGACCCGTTTAGAGGCCCCAAGGGGTTATGCTAGTTATTGCTCAGCGGTGGCAG
CAGCCAACTCAGCTTCCTTTCGGGCTTTGTTAGCAGCCGGATCCTCAACAACCACGAAGTCTCAACACAA
GATGAAGAGTAGACTCCTTTTGAATATTGTAGTCAGACAAAGTACGTCCATCTTCCAGCTGCTTGCCAGC
AAAGATCAGTCTCTGCTGATCAGGAGGAATTCCTTCCTTATCCTGGATCTTGGCCTTTACATTTTCTATC
GTATCCGAGGGTTCAACCTCGAGGGTGATGGTCTTCCCCGTAAGGGTTTTCACGAAAATCTGCATCATAT
GGCTGCCCTGAAAATACAGGTTTTCGGTGGTCGGAATATCATAATCGTGATGATGATGATGATGGCTGCT
GCCCATGGTATATCTCCTTCTTAAAGTTAAACAAAATTATTTCTAGAGGGGAATTGTTATCCGCTCACAA
TTCCCCTATAGTGAGTCGTATTAATTTCGCGGGATCGAGATCTCGATCCTCTACGCCGGACGCATCGTGG
CCGGCATCACCGGCGCCACAGGTGCGGTTGCTGGCGCCTATATCGCCGACATCACCGATGGGGAAGATCG
GGCTCGCCACTTCGGGCTCATGAGCGCTTGTTTCGGCGTGGGTATGGTGGCAGGCCCCGTGGCCGGGGGA
CTGTTGGGCGCCATCTCCTTGCATGCACCATTCCTTGCGGCGGCGGTGCTCAACGGCCTCAACCTACTAC
TGGGCTGCTTCCTAATGCAGGAGTCGCATAAGGGAGAGCGTCGAGATCCCGGACACCATCGAATGGCGCA
AAACCTTTCGCGGTATGGCATGATAGCGCCCGGAAGAGAGTCAATTCAGGGTGGTGAATGTGAAACCAGT
AACGTTATACGATGTCGCAGAGTATGCCGGTGTCTCTTATCAGACCGTTTCCCGCGTGGTGAACCAGGCC
AGCCACGTTTCTGCGAAAACGCGGGAAAAAGTGGAAGCGGCGATGGCGGAGCTGAATTACATTCCCAACC
GCGTGGCACAACAACTGGCGGGCAAACAGTCGTTGCTGATTGGCGTTGCCACCTCCAGTCTGGCCCTGCA
CGCGCCGTCGCAAATTGTCGCGGCGATTAAATCTCGCGCCGATCAACTGGGTGCCAGCGTGGTGGTGTCG
ATGGTAGAACGAAGCGGCGTCGAAGCCTGTAAAGCGGCGGTGCACAATCTTCTCGCGCAACGCGTCAGTG
GGCTGATCATTAACTATCCGCTGGATGACCAGGATGCCATTGCTGTGGAAGCTGCCTGCACTAATGTTCC
GGCGTTATTTCTTGATGTCTCTGACCAGACACCCATCAACAGTATTATTTTCTCCCATGAAGACGGTACG
CGACTGGGCGTGGAGCATCTGGTCGCATTGGGTCACCAGCAAATCGCGCTGTTAGCGGGCCCATTAAGTT
CTGTCTCGGCGCGTCTGCGTCTGGCTGGCTGGCATAAATATCTCACTCGCAATCAAATTCAGCCGATAGC
GGAACGGGAAGGCGACTGGAGTGCCATGTCCGGTTTTCAACAAACCATGCAAATGCTGAATGAGGGCATC
GTTCCCACTGCGATGCTGGTTGCCAACGATCAGATGGCGCTGGGCGCAATGCGCGCCATTACCGAGTCCG
GGCTGCGCGTTGGTGCGGATATCTCGGTAGTGGGATACGACGATACCGAAGACAGCTCATGTTATATCCC
GCCGTTAACCACCATCAAACAGGATTTTCGCCTGCTGGGGCAAACCAGCGTGGACCGCTTGCTGCAACTC
TCTCAGGGCCAGGCGGTGAAGGGCAATCAGCTGTTGCCCGTCTCACTGGTGAAAAGAAAAACCACCCTGG
CGCCCAATACGCAAACCGCCTCTCCCCGCGCGTTGGCCGATTCATTAATGCAGCTGGCACGACAGGTTTC
CCGACTGGAAAGCGGGCAGTGAGCGCAACGCAATTAATGTAAGTTAGCTCACTCATTAGGCACCGGGATC
TCGACCGATGCCCTTGAGAGCCTTCAACCCAGTCAGCTCCTTCCGGTGGGCGCGGGGCATGACTATCGTC
GCCGCACTTATGACTGTCTTCTTTATCATGCAACTCGTAGGACAGGTGCCGGCAGCGCTCTGGGTCATTT
TCGGCGAGGACCGCTTTCGCTGGAGCGCGACGATGATCGGCCTGTCGCTTGCGGTATTCGGAATCTTGCA
CGCCCTCGCTCAAGCCTTCGTCACTGGTCCCGCCACCAAACGTTTCGGCGAGAAGCAGGCCATTATCGCC
GGCATGGCGGCCGACGCGCTGGGCTACGTCTTGCTGGCGTTCGCGACGCGAGGCTGGATGGCCTTCCCCA
TTATGATTCTTCTCGCTTCCGGCGGCATCGGGATGCCCGCGTTGCAGGCCATGCTGTCCAGGCAGGTAGA
TGACGACCATCAGGGACAGCTTCAAGGATCGCTCGCGGCTCTTACCAGCCTAACTTCGATCATTGGACCG
CTGATCGTCACGGCGATTTATGCCGCCTCGGCGAGCACATGGAACGGGTTGGCATGGATTGTAGGCGCCG
CCCTATACCTTGTCTGCCTCCCCGCGTTGCGTCGCGGTGCATGGAGCCGGGCCACCTCGACCTGAATGGA
AGCCGGCGGCACCTCGCTAACGGATTCACCACTCCAAGAATTGGAGCCAATCAATTCTTGCGGAGAACTG
TGAATGCGCAAACCAACCCTTGGCAGAACATATCCATCGCGTCCGCCATCTCCAGCAGCCGCACGCGGCG
CATCTCGGGCAGCGTTGGGTCCTGGCCACGGGTGCGCATGATCGTGCTCCTGTCGTTGAGGACCCGGCTA
GGCTGGCGGGGTTGCCTTACTGGTTAGCAGAATGAATCACCGATACGCGAGCGAACGTGAAGCGACTGCT
GCTGCAAAACGTCTGCGACCTGAGCAACAACATGAATGGTCTTCGGTTTCCGTGTTTCGTAAAGTCTGGA
AACGCGGAAGTCAGCGCCCTGCACCATTATGTTCCGGATCTGCATCGCAGGATGCTGCTGGCTACCCTGT
GGAACACCTACATCTGTATTAACGAAGCGCTGGCATTGACCCTGAGTGATTTTTCTCTGGTCCCGCCGCA
TCCATACCGCCAGTTGTTTACCCTCACAACGTTCCAGTAACCGGGCATGTTCATCATCAGTAACCCGTAT
CGTGAGCATCCTCTCTCGTTTCATCGGTATCATTACCCCCATGAACAGAAATCCCCCTTACACGGAGGCA
TCAGTGACCAAACAGGAAAAAACCGCCCTTAACATGGCCCGCTTTATCAGAAGCCAGACATTAACGCTTC
TGGAGAAACTCAACGAGCTGGACGCGGATGAACAGGCAGACATCTGTGAATCGCTTCACGACCACGCTGA
TGAGCTTTACCGCAGCTGCCTCGCGCGTTTCGGTGATGACGGTGAAAACCTCTGACACATGCAGCTCCCG
GAGACGGTCACAGCTTGTCTGTAAGCGGATGCCGGGAGCAGACAAGCCCGTCAGGGCGCGTCAGCGGGTG
TTGGCGGGTGTCGGGGCGCAGCCATGACCCAGTCACGTAGCGATAGCGGAGTGTATACTGGCTTAACTAT
GCGGCATCAGAGCAGATTGTACTGAGAGTGCACCATTGCGGTGTGAAATACCGCACAGATGCGTAAGGAG
AAAATACCGCATCAGGCGCTCTTCCGCTTCCTCGCTCACTGACTCGCTGCGCTCGGTCGTTCGGCTGCGG
CGAGCGGTATCAGCTCACTCAAAGGCGGTAATACGGTTATCCACAGAATCAGGGGATAACGCAGGAAAGA
ACATGTGAGCAAAAGGCCAGCAAAAGGCCAGGAACCGTAAAAAGGCCGCGTTGCTGGCGTTTTTCCATAG
GCTCCGCCCCCCTGACGAGCATCACAAAAATCGACGCTCAAGTCAGAGGTGGCGAAACCCGACAGGACTA
TAAAGATACCAGGCGTTTCCCCCTGGAAGCTCCCTCGTGCGCTCTCCTGTTCCGACCCTGCCGCTTACCG
GATACCTGTCCGCCTTTCTCCCTTCGGGAAGCGTGGCGCTTTCTCATAGCTCACGCTGTAGGTATCTCAG
TTCGGTGTAGGTCGTTCGCTCCAAGCTGGGCTGTGTGCACGAACCCCCCGTTCAGCCCGACCGCTGCGCC
TTATCCGGTAACTATCGTCTTGAGTCCAACCCGGTAAGACACGACTTATCGCCACTGGCAGCAGCCACTG
GTAACAGGATTAGCAGAGCGAGGTATGTAGGCGGTGCTACAGAGTTCTTGAAGTGGTGGCCTAACTACGG
CTACACTAGAAGGACAGTATTTGGTATCTGCGCTCTGCTGAAGCCAGTTACCTTCGGAAAAAGAGTTGGT
AGCTCTTGATCCGGCAAACAAACCACCGCTGGTAGCGGTGGTTTTTTTGTTTGCAAGCAGCAGATTACGC
GCAGAAAAAAAGGATCTCAAGAAGATCCTTTGATCTTTTCTACGGGGTCTGACGCTCAGTGGAACGAAAA
CTCACGTTAAGGGATTTTGGTCATGAGATTATCAAAAAGGATCTTCACCTAGATCCTTTTAAATTAAAAA
TGAAGTTTTAAATCAATCTAAAGTATATATGAGTAAACTTGGTCTGACAGTTACCAATGCTTAATCAGTG
AGGCACCTATCTCAGCGATCTGTCTATTTCGTTCATCCATAGTTGCCTGACTCCCCGTCGTGTAGATAAC
TACGATACGGGAGGGCTTACCATCTGGCCCCAGTGCTGCAATGATACCGCGAGACCCACGCTCACCGGCT
CCAGATTTATCAGCAATAAACCAGCCAGCCGGAAGGGCCGAGCGCAGAAGTGGTCCTGCAACTTTATCCG
CCTCCATCCAGTCTATTAATTGTTGCCGGGAAGCTAGAGTAAGTAGTTCGCCAGTTAATAGTTTGCGCAA
CGTTGTTGCCATTGCTGCAGGCATCGTGGTGTCACGCTCGTCGTTTGGTATGGCTTCATTCAGCTCCGGT
TCCCAACGATCAAGGCGAGTTACATGATCCCCCATGTTGTGCAAAAAAGCGGTTAGCTCCTTCGGTCCTC
CGATCGTTGTCAGAAGTAAGTTGGCCGCAGTGTTATCACTCATGGTTATGGCAGCACTGCATAATTCTCT
TACTGTCATGCCATCCGTAAGATGCTTTTCTGTGACTGGTGAGTACTCAACCAAGTCATTCTGAGAATAG
TGTATGCGGCGACCGAGTTGCTCTTGCCCGGCGTCAACACGGGATAATACCGCGCCACATAGCAGAACTT
TAAAAGTGCTCATCATTGGAAAACGTTCTTCGGGGCGAAAACTCTCAAGGATCTTACCGCTGTTGAGATC
CAGTTCGATGTAACCCACTCGTGCACCCAACTGATCTTCAGCATCTTTTACTTTCACCAGCGTTTCTGGG
TGAGCAAAAACAGGAAGGCAAAATGCCGCAAAAAAGGGAATAAGGGCGACACGGAAATGTTGAATACTCA
TACTCTTCCTTTTTCAATATTATTGAAGCATTTATCAGGGTTATTGTCTCATGAGCGGATACATATTTGA
ATGTATTTAGAAAAATAAACAAATAGGGGTTCCGCGCACATTTCCCCGAAAAGTGCCACCTGACGTCTAA
GAAACCATTATTATCATGACATTAACCTATAAAAATAGGCGTATCACGAGGCCCTTTCGTCTTCAAGAA
