>Addgene plasmid #75299 | His6TEV-UbG76C | addgene partial sequence | sequence record 146972 | T7term 5'-GCTAGTTATTGCTCAGCGG-3'
GCAGCCGGATCCTCAACAACCACGAAGTCTCAACACAAGATGAAGAGTAGACTCCTTTTGAATATTGTAG
TCAGACAAAGTACGTCCATCTTCCAGCTGCTTGCCAGCAAAGATCAGTCTCTGCTGATCAGGAGGAATTC
CTTCCTTATCCTGGATCTTGGCCTTTACATTTTCTATCGTATCCGAGGGTTCAACCTCGAGGGTGATGGT
CTTCCCCGTAAGGGTTTTCACGAAAATCTGCATCATATGGCTGCCCTGAAAATACAGGTTTTCGGTGGTC
GGAATATCATAATCGTGATGATGATGATGATGGCTGCTGCCCATGGTATATCTCCTTCTTAAAGTTAAAC
AAAATTATTTCTAGAGGGGAATTGTTATCCGCTCACAATTCCCCTATAGTGAGTCGTATTAATTTCGCGG
GATCGAGATCTCGATCCTCTACGCCGGACGCATCGTGGCCGGCATCACCGGCGCCACAGGTGCGGTTGCT
GGCGCCTATATCGCCGACATCACCGATGGGGAAGATCGGGCTCGCCACTTCGGGCTCATGAGCGCTTGTT
TCGGCGTGGGTATGGTGGCAGGCCCCGTGGCCGGGGGACTGTTGGGCGCCATCTCCTTGCATGCACCATT
CCTTGCGGCGGCGGTGCTCAACGGCCTCAACCTACTACTGGGCTGCTTCCTAATGCAGGAGTCGCATAAG
GGAGAGCGTCGAGATCCCGGACACCATCGAATGGCGCAAAACCTTTCGCGGTATGGCATGATAGCGCCCG
GAAGAGAGTCAATTCAGGGTGGTGAATGTGAAACCAGTAACGTTATACGATGTCGCAGAGTATGCCGGTG
TCTCTTATCAGACCGTTTCC
