>Addgene plasmid #75299 | His6TEV-UbG76C Sequencing Result | analyzer sequence | sequence record 146967
ATATACCATGGGCAGCAGCCATCATCATCATCATCACGATTATGATATTCCGACCACCGAAAACCTGTAT
TTTCAGGGCAGCCATATGATGCANATTTTCGTGAAAACCCTTACGGGGAANACCATCACCCTCGAGGTTG
AACCCTCGGATACNATAGAAAATGTAAAGGCCAAGATCCAGGATAAGGAAGGAATTCCTCCTGATCAGCA
NAGACTGANCTTTGCTGGCAAGCAGCTGGAAGATGGACGNACTTTGTCTGACTACAATATCCAAAAGGAG
TCTACTCTTCATCTTGTGTTGAGACTTCNTGGTTGTTGAGGATCCGGCTGCTAACAAAGCCCGAAAGGAA
GCTGATTTGGCTGCTGCCACCGCTGAGCAATAACTAGCATAACCCCTTGGGGCCTCTAAACGGGTCTTGA
GGGGTTTTTTGCTGAAAGGAGGAACTATATCCGGATATCCCGCANGAGGCCCGGCAGTACCGGNNTAACC
AAGCCTATGCCTACAGCATCCAGGGTGACGGTGCCGAGGATGACNATGAGCGCATTGTTAGATTTCATAC
A
